Addgene plasmid #23383: pDONR223-PRKX
Depositing lab: William Hahn & David Root. Depositing organization: Dana-Farber Cancer Institute. Publication: COT drives resistance to RAF inhibition through MAP kinase pathway reactivation. Johannessen CM, Boehm JS, Kim SY, Thomas SR, Wardwell L, Johnson LA, Emery CM, Stransky N, Cogdill AP, Barretina J, Caponigro G, Hieronymus H, Murray RR, Salehi-Ashtiani K, Hill DE, Vidal M, Zhao JJ, Yang X, Alkan O, Kim S, Harris JL, Wilson CJ, Myer VE, Finan PM, Root DE, Roberts TM, Golub T, Flaherty KT, Dummer R, Weber BL, Sellers WR, Schlegel R, Wargo JA, Hahn WC, Garraway LA. Nature. 2010 Dec 16;468(7326):968-72. doi: 10.1038/nature09627 PubMed 21107320.
Backbone
  Vector backbone: pDONR223
  Backbone manufacturer: Invitrogen
  Backbone size w/o insert (bp): 5005
  Vector type: Gateway Donor vector
Growth in bacteria
  Bacterial resistance: Spectinomycin, 50 μg/mL
  Growth temperature: 37°C
  Growth strain: DH5alpha
  Copy number: High Copy
Gene/Insert
  Gene/Insert name: PRKX (alt name: protein kinase, X-linked)
  Species: H. sapiens (human)
  Insert size (bp): 1077
  Mutation: V43A
  Entrez Gene: PRKX (a.k.a. PKX1)
  Cloning method: Gateway Cloning
  Sequencing primers: 5′ M13pUC-fwd; 3′ M13rev
Terms and licenses: Academic/Nonprofit Terms; Industry Terms: Not Available to Industry
Depositor comments: The ORF has no Stop codon. This design enables easy recombination into a destination vector to add an epitope tag of choice and Stop codon to the ORF. Do NOT use this plasmid directly for transfections. A set of 4 custom lentiviral vectors is available ( pLX301 (http://www.addgene.org/25895/) , pLX302 (http://www.addgene.org/25896/) , pLX303 (http://www.addgene.org/25897/) , pLX304 (http://www.addgene.org/25890/) ) to be used to express these ORFs in mammalian cells. These plasmids are not included in the kit and must be ordered separately.
How to cite: pDONR223-PRKX was a gift from William Hahn & David Root (Addgene plasmid # 23383 ; http://n2t.net/addgene:23383 ; RRID:Addgene_23383)
