[The description below was written by a language model from this plasmid's Addgene catalogue record and the feature table of its GenBank file.]
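Description:
pDONR223-PRKX is a Gateway entry clone built in the Invitrogen pDONR223 donor backbone (about 5 kb without insert) that carries the open reading frame of human PRKX, the X-linked protein kinase. It is a high-copy bacterial plasmid propagated in E. coli under spectinomycin selection. The insert is 1077 bp and was introduced by Gateway recombination, so in the finished entry clone the ORF should be flanked by recombination sites that allow it to be transferred into compatible destination vectors. The record notes a V43A substitution relative to the reference protein. M13 forward and reverse primer sites in the backbone are used to sequence across the insert.

The ORF was deliberately cloned without a stop codon. This "open" configuration lets the coding sequence be recombined in frame into a destination vector that supplies a C-terminal epitope tag and the terminating stop codon. The record lists no promoter for expression in mammalian cells, and the depositors state that the plasmid should not be transfected directly; it serves purely as a shuttle and archival clone. A companion set of lentiviral destination vectors (the pLX301 to pLX304 series) is recommended for expressing the ORF in mammalian cells. The clone belongs to a kinase ORF kit, and the associated publication concerns resistance to RAF inhibition through MAP kinase pathway reactivation.

The sequence record held for this plasmid is partial: it spans only 1077 bp, matching the stated insert length, and carries no annotated features. Backbone elements such as the origin of replication, resistance gene and recombination sites are therefore not documented in it.
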