LOCUS       Exported 1077 bp ds-DNA linear SYN 18-MAY-2021
DEFINITION  synthetic linear DNA
ACCESSION   .
VERSION     .
KEYWORDS    pDONR223-PRKX
SOURCE      synthetic DNA construct
  ORGANISM  synthetic DNA construct
REFERENCE   1 (bases 1 to 1077)
  AUTHORS   Johannessen CM, Boehm JS, Kim SY, Thomas SR, Wardwell L, Johnson LA,
            Emery CM, Stransky N, Cogdill AP, Barretina J, Caponigro G,
            Hieronymus H, Murray RR, Salehi-Ashtiani K, Hill DE, Vidal M, Zhao
            JJ, Yang X, Alkan O, Kim S, Harris JL, Wilson CJ, Myer VE, Finan PM,
            Root DE, Roberts TM, Golub T, Flaherty KT, Dummer R, Weber BL,
            Sellers WR, Schlegel R, Wargo JA, Hahn WC, Garraway LA
  TITLE     COT drives resistance to RAF inhibition through MAP kinase pathway
            reactivation.
  JOURNAL   Nature. 2010 Nov 24. ():.
  PUBMED    21107320
REFERENCE   2 (bases 1 to 1077)
  AUTHORS   .
  TITLE     Direct Submission
  JOURNAL   Exported May 18, 2021 from SnapGene Server 1.1.58
            http://www.snapgene.com
FEATURES             Location/Qualifiers
     source          1..1077
                     /organism="synthetic DNA construct"
                     /mol_type="other DNA"
ORIGIN
        1 atggaggcgc ccgggctggc ccaggcggcc gcggcggaga gcgactcccg caaggtggcg
       61 gaggagaccc ccgacggggc gcccgcgctc tgccccagcc ctgaggcgct gtcgccggag
      121 ccgcctgcgt acagcctgca ggactttgac acgctggcca ccgtgggcac tgggacgttc
      181 gggcgggtgc acctggtgaa ggagaagaca gccaagcatt tcttcgccct caaggtgatg
      241 agcattcctg acgtcatccg cctaaagcag gagcaacacg tacacaatga gaagtctgtc
      301 ctgaaggaag tcagccaccc gttcctcatc aggctgttct ggacgtggca tgacgagcgc
      361 ttcctctaca tgctcatgga gtacgtgccg ggcggcgagc tcttcagcta cctgcgcaac
      421 cgggggcgct tctccagcac cacggggctc ttctactctg cagagatcat ctgtgccatc
      481 gagtacctgc actccaaaga gatcgtctac agggacttga agccagagaa catcctgctg
      541 gatagggatg gccacattaa gctcacggac tttgggttcg ccaagaagct ggtagacagg
      601 acttggaccc tctgtggaac acccgagtac ctagcccccg aagtcattca gagcaagggc
      661 cacggaaggg ccgtggactg gtgggccctc ggcatcctga tattcgagat gctttcgggg
      721 tttcctccgt tttttgatga caacccgttt ggcatttatc agaaaattct tgcaggcaaa
      781 atagatttcc ccagacattt ggatttccat gtaaaagacc tcattaagaa actgctcgtg
      841 gttgacagaa caaggcgatt aggaaacatg aagaacgggg cgaatgatgt gaagcatcat
      901 cggtggttcc gctccgtgga ctgggaagct gttccgcaga gaaaactgaa gcctcccatc
      961 gtgcccaaga tagctggtga cggcgacact tccaacttcg aaacttaccc tgagaatgac
     1021 tgggacacag ccgcgcccgt gccgcagaag gatttagaaa tcttcaagaa tttcttg
//
