>Addgene plasmid #23383 | pDONR223-PRKX | addgene partial sequence | sequence record 29225 | 23383 with M13pUC-fwd
TAATGATTTTATTTTGACTGATAGTGACCTGTTCGTTGCAACAAATTGATGAGCAATGCTTTTTTATAAT
GCCAACTTTGTACAAAAAAGTTGGCACCATGGAGGCGCCCGGGCTGGCCCAGGCGGCCGCGGCGGAGAGC
GACTCCCGCAAGGTGGCGGAGGAGACCCCCGACGGGGCGCCCGCGCTCTGCCCCAGCCCTGAGGCGCTGT
CGCCGGAGCCGCCTGCGTACAGCCTGCAGGACTTTGACACGCTGGCCACCGTGGGCACTGGGACGTTCGG
GCGGGTGCACCTGGTGAAGGAGAAGACAGCCAAGCATTTCTTCGCCCTCAAGGTGATGAGCATTCCTGAC
GTCATCCGCCTAAAGCAGGAGCAACACGTACACAATGAGAAGTCTGTCCTGAAGGAAGTCAGCCACCCGT
TCCTCATCAGGCTGTTCTGGACGTGGCATGACGAGCGCTTCCTCTACATGCTCATGGAGTACGTGCCGGG
CGGCGAGCTCTTCAGCTACCTGCGCAACCGGGGGCGCTTCTCCAGCACCACGGGGCTCTTCTACTCTGCA
GAGATCATCTGTGCCATCGAGTACCTGCACTCCAAAGA
